Addgene plasmid #12831: DCT.VV.Orf143
Purpose: This plasmid was designed for screening purposes and may contain discrepancies relative to the current canonical GenBank version of the gene.
Depositing lab: Jack Bennink & Jon Yewdell. Depositing organization: National Institute of Allergy and Infectious Diseases (NIAID). Publication: Identification of poxvirus CD8+ T cell determinants to enable rational design and characterization of smallpox vaccines. Tscharke DC, Karupiah G, Zhou J, Palmore T, Irvine KR, Haeryfar SM, Williams S, Sidney J, Sette A, Bennink JR, Yewdell JW. J Exp Med. 2005 January 3; 201(1): 95–104. 10.1084/jem.20041912 PubMed 15623576.
Backbone
  Vector backbone: pcDNA 3.1D V5-His-TOPO
  Backbone manufacturer: Invitrogen
  Backbone size w/o insert (bp): 5514
  Vector type: Mammalian Expression
  Selectable markers: Neomycin (select with G418)
Growth in bacteria
  Bacterial resistance: Ampicillin, 100 μg/mL
  Growth temperature: 37°C
  Growth strain: DH5alpha
  Copy number: High Copy
Gene/Insert
  Gene/Insert name: VV.Orf143 (alt names: serpin homolog, SPI-3; VV_WR_033)
  Species: Vaccinia Virus
  Insert size (bp): 1110
  GenBank ID: 9790942
  Cloning method: Restriction Enzyme; 5′ cloning site BamHI (not destroyed); 3′ cloning site BamHI (not destroyed)
  Sequencing primers: 5′ Universal T7
Terms and licenses: Academic/Nonprofit Terms; Industry Terms: Not Available to Industry
Depositor comments: Please see the Vaccinia kit page ( https://www.addgene.org/vvorf/ ) for more information. The kit page contains the supplemental VVOrfData spreadsheet, which includes important information about this plasmid. The plasmid and insert names provided here relate only to this library. The name of the ORF (if present) in VACV strain Copenhagen and the name of the ORF (if annotated) in VACV strain WR sequence can be found in VVOrfData spreadsheet. Please note that the amino acid sequence given for each ORF in the spreadsheet may contain some errors. Additionally, changes from the expected sequence may be present in these plasmids. Please see Addgene's quality control sequence and sequencing notes in the VVOrfData spreadsheet before ordering this plasmid.
How to cite: DCT.VV.Orf143 was a gift from Jack Bennink & Jon Yewdell (Addgene plasmid # 12831 ; http://n2t.net/addgene:12831 ; RRID:Addgene_12831)
