[The description below was written by a language model from this plasmid's Addgene catalogue record.]
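Description:
DCT.VV.Orf143 is a mammalian expression plasmid built on the commercial pcDNA 3.1D V5-His-TOPO backbone (about 5.5 kb without insert) and carrying a single vaccinia virus open reading frame. The insert, roughly 1.1 kb, is designated VV.Orf143 within its library and is annotated as a serpin homolog, SPI-3 (also listed as VV_WR_033). The record lists BamHI sites, both retained, flanking the insert, and a universal T7 primer reads into its 5′ end. The plasmid is maintained at high copy in standard E. coli under ampicillin selection, and it carries a neomycin resistance marker so that transfected mammalian cells can be selected with G418. No feature table is supplied and the record does not name the promoter. Vectors of the pcDNA3.1 family generally drive expression from the CMV immediate-early promoter, and this backbone offers C-terminal V5 and His tags, but the record does not say whether the ORF is in frame with those tags.

The construct belongs to a library of individually cloned vaccinia virus ORFs. The associated publication concerns identifying poxvirus CD8+ T cell determinants to support the design and characterization of smallpox vaccines. In that setting, each ORF is expressed on its own in mammalian cells to find out which viral gene products are recognised by T cells. The depositors stress that the plasmid was made for screening. The insert may differ from the current canonical sequence of the gene, and the ORF numbering applies only to this library. Correspondence to strain Copenhagen and WR nomenclature, along with sequencing notes, is given in the library's supplementary data, which should be checked before relying on the exact coding sequence.
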