>Addgene plasmid #12831 | DCT.VV.Orf143 | addgene partial sequence | sequence record 19220 | T7 5'-TAATACGACTCACTATAGGG-3'
AGTACCCTTCACCGAATTCCAGCTGACCACCATGATTGCGTTATTGATACTATCGTTAACGTGTTCAGTG
TCTACCTATCGTCTGCAAGGATTTACCAATGCCGGTATAGTAGCGTATAAAAATATTCAAGATGATAATA
TTGTCTTCTCACCGTTTGGTTATTCGTTTTCTATGTTTATGTCGCTATTGCCTGCATCAGGTAGTACTAG
AATAGAATTATTGAAGACTATGGATTTGAGAAAAAGAGATCTGGGTCCAGCATTTACAGAATTAATATCA
GGATTAGCTAAGCTGAAAACATCTAAATATACGTACACTGATCTAACTTATCAAAGTTTCGTAGATAATA
CTGTGTGCATTAAACCGTCGTATTATCAACAATATCATAGATTCGGCCTATATAGATTAAACTTTAGACG
AGATGCGGTTAATAAAATTAATTCTATAGTAGAACGTAGATCCGGTATGTCTAATGTAGTAGATTCTAAT
ATGCTCGACAATAATACTCTATGGGCAATCATTAATACTATATATTTTAAAGGTATATGGCAATATCCGT
TTGATATCACTAAAACACGCAATGCTAGTTTTACTAATAAGTACGGTACGAAAACGGTTCCCATGATGAA
CGTAGTTACTAAATTGCAAGGAAATACAATCACAATCGATGACG
